Addgene plasmid #230416: AiP11544 - pAAV-hsA2-AiE0098h-minRho-SYFP2-WPRE3-BGHpA (Alias: CN1544)
Purpose: AiE0098h is an enhancer sequence, designed to drive AAV-mediated transgene expression in specific populations of brain cells
Depositing lab: Allen Institute for Brain Science & Jonathan Ting. Depositing organization: Allen Institute. Publication: A suite of enhancer AAVs and transgenic mouse lines for genetic access to cortical cell types. Ben-Simon Y, Hooper M, Narayan S, Daigle TL, Dwivedi D, Way SW, Oster A, Stafford DA, Mich JK, Taormina MJ, Martinez RA, Opitz-Araya X, Roth JR, Alexander JR, Allen S, Amster A, Arbuckle J, Ayala A, Baker PM, Bakken TE, Barcelli T, Barta S, Bendrick J, Bertagnolli D, Bielstein C, Bishwakarma P, Bowlus J, Boyer G, Brouner K, Casian B, Casper T, Chakka AB, Chakrabarty R, Chance RK, Chavan S, Clark M, Colbert K, Collman F, Daniel S, Departee M, DiValentin P, Donadio N, Dotson N, Egdorf T, Fliss T, Gabitto M, Garcia J, Gary A, Gasperini M, Gloe J, Goldy J, Gore BB, Graybuck L, Greisman N, Haeseleer F, Halterman C, Haradon Z, Hastings SD, Helback O, Ho W, Hockemeyer D, Huang C, Huff S, Hunker A, Johansen N, Jones D, Juneau Z, Kalmbach B, Kannan M, Khem S, Kussick E, Kutsal R, Larsen R, Lee C, Lee AY, Leibly M, Lenz GH, Li S, Liang E, Lusk N, Madigan Z, Malloy J, Malone J, McCue R, Melchor J, Mollenkopf T, Moosman S, Morin E, Newman D, Ng L, Ngo K, Omstead V, Otto S, Oyama A, Pena N, Pham T, Phillips E, Pom CA, Potekhina L, Ransford S, Ray PL, Rette D, Reynoldson C, Rimorin C, Rocha D, Ruiz A, Sanchez REA, Sawyer L, Sedeno-Cortes A, Sevigny JP, Shapovalova N, Shepard N, Shulga L, Sigler AR, Siverts L, Soliman S, Somasundaram S, Staats B, Stewart K, Szelenyi E, Tieu M, Trader C, Tran A, van Velthoven CTJ, Walker M, Wang Y, Weed N, Wirthlin M, Wood T, Wynalda B, Yao Z, Zhou T, Ariza J, Dee N, Reding M, Ronellenfitch K, Mufti S, Sunkin SM, Smith KA, Esposito L, Waters J, Thyagarajan B, Yao S, Lein ES, Zeng H, Levi BP, Ngai J, Ting JT, Tasic B. Cell. 2025 May 16:S0092-8674(25)00513-6. doi: 10.1016/j.cell.2025.05.002. PubMed 40403729.
Backbone
  Vector backbone: pAAV2
  Vector type: AAV
Growth in bacteria
  Bacterial resistance: Ampicillin, 100 μg/mL
  Growth temperature: 37°C
  Growth strain: NEB Stable
  Copy number: High Copy
Gene/Insert
  Gene/Insert name: SYFP2
  Species: Synthetic
  Promoter: minRho
  Cloning method: Gibson Cloning
Terms and licenses: Academic/Nonprofit Terms; Industry Terms: Not Available to Industry
Depositor comments: Please note: This plasmid contains a 22bp deletion in the right ITR. This deletion is not known to impact plasmid function.
How to cite: AiP11544 - pAAV-hsA2-AiE0098h-minRho-SYFP2-WPRE3-BGHpA (Alias: CN1544) was a gift from Allen Institute for Brain Science & Jonathan Ting (Addgene plasmid # 230416 ; http://n2t.net/addgene:230416 ; RRID:Addgene_230416)
