[The description below was written by a language model from this plasmid's Addgene catalogue record and pLannotate feature annotations shown in this document.]
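Description:
AiP11544 - pAAV-hsA2-AiE0098h-minRho-SYFP2-WPRE3-BGHpA (alias CN1544) is a 5.4 kb AAV transfer plasmid built on a pAAV2 backbone. It is intended for packaging a recombinant AAV genome that reports the activity of a candidate brain cell-type enhancer. It is propagated in bacteria as a high-copy plasmid through a ColE1/pUC-type origin and selected with ampicillin via the bla gene and its promoter. An f1 phage origin and small remnants of pBR322 bom and rop sequences are also annotated in the backbone. The recombination-deficient growth strain listed in the record fits the usual need to keep the repeat-rich ITRs stable.

The payload lies between AAV2 inverted terminal repeats, which supply the cis signals for genome replication and packaging into capsids. The ITRs are annotated only as fragments, and the depositor notes a 22 bp deletion in the right ITR that is not known to affect function. The enhancer AiE0098h sits upstream of a minimal rhodopsin promoter (minRho). Neither element, nor the "hsA2" component named in the title, is picked up by the automated annotation; they presumably fall in the unannotated stretch before the coding sequence, and the record does not define hsA2. A minimal promoter of this kind is expected to have little activity of its own, so the enhancer would determine which cells express SYFP2, a rapidly maturing monomeric yellow fluorescent protein. Downstream, two WPRE fragments correspond to the shortened WPRE3 element that boosts transcript stability and expression, followed by the bovine growth hormone polyadenylation signal. The construct belongs to a collection of enhancer AAVs for genetic access to cortical cell types. It is used to label and assess the brain cell populations targeted by AiE0098h, though the record does not say which populations these are.
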