Features (pLannotate 1.2.2; 14 found; start..end, strand, type, name):
     12..39      +  repeat_region  AAV2 ITR (fragment): inverted terminal repeat of adeno-associated virus serotype 2 inverted
     68..95      +  repeat_region  AAV2 ITR (fragment): inverted terminal repeat of adeno-associated virus serotype 2 inverted
   1474..2190    +  CDS            SYFP2: SYFP2 is a basic (constitutively fluorescent) yellow fluorescent protein published in 2006, derived from Aequorea victoria. It is reported to be a very rapidly-maturing monomer with moderate acid sensitivity.
   2205..2362    +  misc_feature   WPRE (fragment): woodchuck hepatitis virus posttranscriptional regulatory element
   2368..2448    +  misc_feature   WPRE (fragment): woodchuck hepatitis virus posttranscriptional regulatory element
   2465..2576    +  polyA_signal   bGH poly(A) signal: bovine growth hormone polyadenylation signal
   2694..2775    +  repeat_region  AAV2 ITR (fragment): inverted terminal repeat of adeno-associated virus serotype 2 inverted
   2817..2868    -  misc_feature   bom (fragment): basis of mobility region from pBR322
   2887..3342    +  rep_origin     f1 ori (sequence partly withheld): f1 bacteriophage origin of replication; arrow indicates direction of (+) strand synthesis
   3343..3392    -  misc_feature   bom (fragment): basis of mobility region from pBR322
   3494..3529    -  CDS            rop (fragment): Rop protein, which maintains plasmids at low copy number; rop
   3624..3728    +  promoter       AmpR promoter: bla
   3729..4589    +  CDS            AmpR: β-lactamase; bla; confers resistance to ampicillin, carbenicillin, and related antibiotics
   4760..5348    +  rep_origin     ori: high-copy-number ColE1/pMB1/pBR322/pUC origin of replication
>Addgene plasmid #230416 | AiP11544 - pAAV-hsA2-AiE0098h-minRho-SYFP2-WPRE3-BGHpA (Alias: CN1544) | addgene full sequence | sequence record 474057 | Addgene NGS Result
CCTGCAGGCAGCTGCGCGCTCGCTCGCTCACTGAGGCCGCCCGGGCGTCGGGCGACCTTTGGTCGCCCGG
CCTCAGTGAGCGAGCGAGCGCGCAGAGAGGGAGTGGCCAACTCCATCACTAGGGGTTCCTGCGGCCGCAA
CGCGTTTAGAACAATGGCTGGCCCATAGTAAATGCCGTGTTAGTGTGTTAGTTGCTGTTCTTCCACGTCA
GAAGAGGCACAGACAAATTACCACCAGGTGGCGCTCAGAGTCTGCGGAGGCATCACAACAGCCCTGAATT
TGAATCCTGCTCTGCCACTGCCTAGTTGAGACCTTTTACTACCTGACTAGCTGTTTGTGTATTTTAGGTG
TTTGTTTTGACTGACAGGCCGGGCCCCTGCTCATCCCTGAAAACTAGCATCGGGGAATGACATACAGTTT
GATAACATAAGATGCTTAGGTTTTTTGGCTCAAGTGAGATGTTCAGAGCTAATAGCCCTGCGAGCTGAGT
TTTAGCTGTGATCTGCACCTTGAGATATCCGTTATGTCTGGATCAGGAAAAAGGGAAAAGAATGAGAGCT
TATTTCTAGAAAGGTTTCCGATGAGCAGCATTTGTCATTGAAGGGGAAGATGGGTATAATTAGCTTGTCA
GTCTAGTTTGGGCTGAGCAGGCTGTCTCTGCTAAGAAAGATGGACTAACTGCCAGGGCCACTGACAGGCA
GTCGATAGCGCAGCAATTAATGTCATAAATAATTCCAGAACCAATTACATCAAAATGGACTCAGAGCTTT
AAAAAGGTACAGAATTCTCTTATTCTTCCTGCTAACAGCAAGAAACAGCTTTCATTTTTCTCTGTAATTA
CTTTTCATTGTATATAGCAATACAGCTGAGCTTTTCTGTCCATATTTAAGCCTTGTCTTTCTCCAAGCCT
CTTCCCCCACCACCAGCCTCCCTCCTTCACCCCACAGGATAAGGCTGTTAAAGTTGTTCTTCCCTGCCAG
AGCAGTGGGGTGAATGTATAATCTTTTAACTTGGCTGTTGCAGGAGAACTCCAGCTACACCTAAATGATT
AAGAGCCAAGTTTTTGAAAATGTCATGGACAATGACAGCACAGTGCCCCAAACAATGGCATTTGGAAATG
AAGACATTTGTGAAATAAATGGATTTGTCTTATTATTTTAAAGGTTGCTGTGACTTTGCTTACACTGAAT
TTATTGATTTTTCCCCCTTCTCCTTCTCCTTCCTCTTCTTGTTCTCCTCCTCCTTCTGTACAGTTGCAGG
CATAGAAGCTGGGCCGAATTCGATATCATAATCAACCATAGGTACCGAGCTCGGGATTCAGCCGGGAGCT
TAGGGAGGGGAGGTCACTTCATAAGGGCCTGGGGGGGGAGTTGGAGCCACGAGTCGTCCAGCCGGAGCCC
CGTGTGGCTGAGCTCCGGCCTCAGAAGCATCCCCGGGTTGGATCCTTCGAAGCTAGCGCTACCGGTCGCC
ACCATGGTGAGCAAGGGCGAGGAGCTGTTCACCGGGGTGGTGCCCATCCTGGTCGAGCTGGACGGCGACG
TAAACGGCCACAAGTTCAGCGTGTCCGGCGAGGGCGAGGGCGATGCCACCTACGGCAAGCTGACCCTGAA
GCTGATCTGCACCACCGGCAAGCTGCCCGTGCCCTGGCCCACCCTCGTGACCACCCTGGGCTACGGCGTG
CAGTGCTTCGCCCGCTACCCCGACCACATGAAGCAGCACGACTTCTTCAAGTCCGCCATGCCCGAAGGCT
ACGTCCAGGAGCGCACCATCTTCTTCAAGGACGACGGCAACTACAAGACCCGCGCCGAGGTGAAGTTCGA
GGGCGACACCCTGGTGAACCGCATCGAGCTGAAGGGCATCGACTTCAAGGAGGACGGCAACATCCTGGGG
CACAAGCTGGAGTACAACTACAACAGCCACAACGTCTATATCACCGCCGACAAGCAGAAGAACGGCATCA
AGGCCAACTTCAAGATCCGCCACAACATCGAGGACGGCGGCGTGCAGCTCGCCGACCACTACCAGCAGAA
CACCCCCATCGGCGACGGCCCCGTGCTGCTGCCCGACAACCACTACCTGAGCTACCAGTCCAAGCTGAGC
AAAGACCCCAACGAGAAGCGCGATCACATGGTCCTGCTGGAGTTCGTGACCGCCGCCGGGATCACTCTCG
GCATGGACGAGCTGTACAAGTAAGTCGACATCATAATCAACCTCTGGATTACAAAATTTGTGAAAGATTG
ACTGGTATTCTTAACTATGTTGCTCCTTTTACGCTATGTGGATACGCTGCTTTAATGCCTTTGTATCATG
CTATTGCTTCCCGTATGGCTTTCATTTTCTCCTCCTTGTATAAATCCTGGTTAGTTCTTGCCACGGCGGA
ACTCATCGCCGCCTGCCTTGCCCGCTGCTGGACAGGGGCTCGGCTGTTGGGCACTGACAATTCCGTGGCT
CGAGAGATCTTCGACTGTGCCTTCTAGTTGCCAGCCATCTGTTGTTTGCCCCTCCCCCGTGCCTTCCTTG
ACCCTGGAAGGTGCCACTCCCACTGTCCTTTCCTAATAAAATGAGGAAATTGCATCGCATTGTCTGAGTA
GGTGTCATTCTATTCTGGGGGGTGGGGTGGGGCAGGACAGCAAGGGGGAGGATTGGGAAGACAATAGCAG
GCATGAGATCTCACGTGCGGACCGAGCGGCCGCAGGAACCCCTAGTGATGGAGTTGGCCACTCCCTCTCT
GCGCGCTCGCTCGCTCACTGAGGCCGGGCGACCAAAGGTCGCCCGGCCTCAGTGAGCGAGCGAGCGCGCA
GCTGCCTGCAGGGGCGCCTGATGCGGTATTTTCTCCTTACGCATCTGTGCGGTATTTCACACCGCATA
[95 nt withheld, positions 2869-2963]
T
[46 nt withheld, positions 2965-3010]
C
[141 nt withheld, positions 3012-3152]
CCTTTGACGTTGGAGTCCACGTTCTTT
[37 nt withheld, positions 3180-3216]
ACTCTATCTCGGGCTATTCTTTTGATTTATAAGGGATTTTGCCGATTTCGGTCTATTGGTTAAAAAATGA
GCTGATTTAACAAAAATTTAACGGGAATTTTAACAAAATATTAACGTTTACAATTTTATGGTGCACTCTC
AGTACAATCTGCTCTGATGCCGCATAGTTAAGCCAGCCCCGACACCCGCCAACACCCGCTGACGCGCCCT
GACGGGCTTGTCTGCTCCCGGCATCCGCTTACAGACAAGCTGTGACCGTCTCCGGGAGCTGCATGTGTCA
GAGGTTTTCACCGTCATCACCGAAACGCGCGAGACGAAAGGGCCTCGTGATACGCCTATTTTTATAGGTT
AATGTCATGATAATAATGGTTTCTTAGACGTCAGGTGGCACTTTTCGGGGAAATGTGCGCGGAACCCCTA
TTTGTTTATTTTTCTAAATACATTCAAATATGTATCCGCTCATGAGACAATAACCCTGATAAATGCTTCA
ATAATATTGAAAAAGGAAGAGTATGAGTATTCAACATTTCCGTGTCGCCCTTATTCCCTTTTTTGCGGCA
TTTTGCCTTCCTGTTTTTGCTCACCCAGAAACGCTGGTGAAAGTAAAAGATGCTGAAGATCAGTTGGGTG
CACGAGTGGGTTACATCGAACTGGATCTCAACAGCGGTAAGATCCTTGAGAGTTTTCGCCCCGAAGAACG
TTTTCCAATGATGAGCACTTTTAAAGTTCTGCTATGTGGCGCGGTATTATCCCGTATTGACGCCGGGCAA
GAGCAACTCGGTCGCCGCATACACTATTCTCAGAATGACTTGGTTGAGTACTCACCAGTCACAGAAAAGC
ATCTTACGGATGGCATGACAGTAAGAGAATTATGCAGTGCTGCCATAACCATGAGTGATAACACTGCGGC
CAACTTACTTCTGACAACGATCGGAGGACCGAAGGAGCTAACCGCTTTTTTGCACAACATGGGGGATCAT
GTAACTCGCCTTGATCGTTGGGAACCGGAGCTGAATGAAGCCATACCAAACGACGAGCGTGACACCACGA
TGCCTGTAGCAATGGCAACAACGTTGCGCAAACTATTAACTGGCGAACTACTTACTCTAGCTTCCCGGCA
ACAATTAATAGACTGGATGGAGGCGGATAAAGTTGCAGGACCACTTCTGCGCTCGGCCCTTCCGGCTGGC
TGGTTTATTGCTGATAAATCTGGAGCCGGTGAGCGTGGGTCTCGCGGTATCATTGCAGCACTGGGGCCAG
ATGGTAAGCCCTCCCGTATCGTAGTTATCTACACGACGGGGAGTCAGGCAACTATGGATGAACGAAATAG
ACAGATCGCTGAGATAGGTGCCTCACTGATTAAGCATTGGTAACTGTCAGACCAAGTTTACTCATATATA
CTTTAGATTGATTTAAAACTTCATTTTTAATTTAAAAGGATCTAGGTGAAGATCCTTTTTGATAATCTCA
TGACCAAAATCCCTTAACGTGAGTTTTCGTTCCACTGAGCGTCAGACCCCGTAGAAAAGATCAAAGGATC
TTCTTGAGATCCTTTTTTTCTGCGCGTAATCTGCTGCTTGCAAACAAAAAAACCACCGCTACCAGCGGTG
GTTTGTTTGCCGGATCAAGAGCTACCAACTCTTTTTCCGAAGGTAACTGGCTTCAGCAGAGCGCAGATAC
CAAATACTGTTCTTCTAGTGTAGCCGTAGTTAGGCCACCACTTCAAGAACTCTGTAGCACCGCCTACATA
CCTCGCTCTGCTAATCCTGTTACCAGTGGCTGCTGCCAGTGGCGATAAGTCGTGTCTTACCGGGTTGGAC
TCAAGACGATAGTTACCGGATAAGGCGCAGCGGTCGGGCTGAACGGGGGGTTCGTGCACACAGCCCAGCT
TGGAGCGAACGACCTACACCGAACTGAGATACCTACAGCGTGAGCTATGAGAAAGCGCCACGCTTCCCGA
AGGGAGAAAGGCGGACAGGTATCCGGTAAGCGGCAGGGTCGGAACAGGAGAGCGCACGAGGGAGCTTCCA
GGGGGAAACGCCTGGTATCTTTATAGTCCTGTCGGGTTTCGCCACCTCTGACTTGAGCGTCGATTTTTGT
GATGCTCGTCAGGGGGGCGGAGCCTATGGAAAAACGCCAGCAACGCGGCCTTTTTACGGTTCCTGGCCTT
TTGCTGGCCTTTTGCTCACATGT
